>Addgene plasmid #12633 | pGEX Smad3 LC | addgene partial sequence | sequence record 19050 | 12633 with pGEX5'
TGGTTCCGCGTGGATCCATGCCGGCCGAGTTCCCCCCACTGGACGACTACAGCCATTCCATCCCCGAAAA
CACTAACTTCCCCGCAGGCATCGAGCCCCAGAGCAATATTCCAGAGACCCCACCCCCTGGCTACCTGAGT
GAAGATGGAGAAACCAGTGACCACCAGATGAACCACAGCATGGACGCAGGTTCTCCAAACCTATCCCCGA
ATCCGATGTCCCCAGCACATAATAACTTGGACCTGCAGCCAGTTACCTACTGCGAGCCGGCCTTCTGGTG
CTCCATCTCCTACTACGAGCTGAACCAGCGCGTCGGGGAGACATTCCACGCCTCGCAGCCATCCATGACT
GTGGATGGCTTCACCGACCCCTCCAATTCGGAGCGCTTCTGCCTAGGGCTGCTCTCCAATGTCAACAGGA
ATGCAGCAGTGGAGCTGACACGGAGACACATCGGAAGAGGCGTGCGGCTCTACTACATCGGAGGGGAGGT
CTTCGCAGAGTGCCTCAGTGACAGCGCTATTTTTGTCCAGTCTCCCAACTGTAACCAGCGCTATGGCTGG
CACCCGGCCACCGTCTGCAAGATCCCACCAGGATGCAACCTGAAGATCTTCAACAACCAGGAGTTCGCTG
CCCTCCTGGCCCAGTCGGTCAACCAGGGCTTTGAGGCTGTCTACCAGTTGACCCGAATGTGCACCATCCG
CATGAGCTTCGTCAAAGGCTGGGGAGCGG
