[The description below was written by a language model from this plasmid's Addgene catalogue record.]
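Description:
pGEX Smad3 LC is a bacterial expression plasmid built on the pGEX-4T-2 backbone (about 5 kb without insert) for producing a glutathione S-transferase fusion of a truncated human Smad3 protein in E. coli. It is maintained as a high-copy plasmid under ampicillin selection. No feature table accompanies the record, so the promoter and other backbone elements are not listed. pGEX-4T vectors generally drive the GST fusion from an IPTG-inducible tac promoter, carry a lacI repressor gene, and place a thrombin cleavage site between GST and the cloned protein.

The insert is an 837 bp fragment of human SMAD3 encoding the "LC" segment, residues 146–425. This corresponds to the linker region plus the C-terminal (MH2) domain and omits the N-terminal domain. It was cloned between the BamHI and SalI sites of the polylinker, both of which remain intact, so the fragment is fused in frame downstream of the backbone-encoded N-terminal GST tag. The GST moiety allows the recombinant protein to be captured on glutathione resin for affinity purification or immobilisation.

The record does not state a specific purpose. However, the construct design and the associated study, which concerns cooperation of Smad3 and Smad4 with c-Jun/c-Fos in TGF-β-induced transcription, suggest use in in vitro binding (GST pull-down) assays. Such assays would map which portion of Smad3 mediates interactions with partner proteins, typically alongside fusions carrying other Smad3 segments. The depositor refers users to the author's map for further construct details.
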