Addgene plasmid #12633: pGEX Smad3 LC
Depositing lab: Rik Derynck. Depositing organization: University of California, San Francisco (UCSF). Publication: Smad3 and Smad4 cooperate with c-Jun/c-Fos to mediate TGF-beta-induced transcription. Zhang Y, Feng XH, Derynck R. Nature. 1998 Aug 27. 394(6696):909-13. 10.1038/29814 PubMed 9732876.
Backbone
  Vector backbone: pGEX-4T-2
  Backbone manufacturer: Amersham
  Backbone size w/o insert (bp): 5000
  Vector type: Bacterial Expression
Growth in bacteria
  Bacterial resistance: Ampicillin, 100 μg/mL
  Growth temperature: 37°C
  Growth strain: DH5alpha
  Copy number: High Copy
Gene/Insert
  Gene/Insert name: Smad3 LC (alt names: MADR3; Smad3)
  Species: H. sapiens (human)
  Insert size (bp): 837
  Mutation: LC segment of Smad3 (aa 146-425)
  Entrez Gene: SMAD3 (a.k.a. HSPC193, HsT17436, JV15-2, LDS1C, LDS3, MADH3, hMAD-3, hSMAD3, mad3)
  Tag / fusion protein: GST (N terminal on backbone)
  Cloning method: Restriction Enzyme; 5′ cloning site BamHI (not destroyed); 3′ cloning site SalI (not destroyed)
  Sequencing primers: 5′ pGEX 5'; 3′ pGEX 3'
Terms and licenses: Academic/Nonprofit Terms; Industry Terms: Not Available to Industry
Depositor comments: See author's map for details.
How to cite: pGEX Smad3 LC was a gift from Rik Derynck (Addgene plasmid # 12633 ; http://n2t.net/addgene:12633 ; RRID:Addgene_12633)
